>Addgene plasmid #209450 | EC70189 | addgene full sequence | sequence record 413816 | Addgene NGS Result
GAAGTGGTTTAAACTATCAGTGTTTGACAGGATATATTGGCGGGTAAACCTAAGAGAAAAGAGCGTTTAT
TAGAATAATCGGATATTTAAAAGGGCGTGAAAAGGTTTATCCGTTCGTCCATTTGTATGTGCATGCCAAC
CACAGGGTTCCCCAGATCAGGCGCTGGCTGCTGAACCCCCAGCCGGAACTGACCCCACAAGGCCCTAGCG
TTTGCAATGCACCAGGTCATCATTGACCCAGGCGTGTTCCACCAGGCCGCTGCCTCGCAACTCTTCGCAG
GCTTCGCCGACCTGCTCGCGCCACTTCTTCACGCGGGTGGAATCCGATCCGCACATGAGGCGGAAGGTTT
CCAGCTTGAGCGGGTACGGCTCCCGGTGCGAGCTGAAATAGTCGAACATCCGTCGGGCCGTCGGCGACAG
CTTGCGGTACTTCTCCCATATGAATTTCGTGTAGTGGTCGCCAGCAAACAGCACGACGATTTCCTCGTCG
ATCAGGACCTGGCAACGGGACGTTTTCTTGCCACGGTCCAGGACGCGGAAGCGGTGCAGCAGCGACACCG
ATTCCAGGTGCCCAACGCGGTCGGACGTGAAGCCCATCGCCGTCGCCTGTAGGCGCGACAGGCATTCCTC
GGCCTTCGTGTAATACCGGCCATTGATCGACCAGCCCAGGTCCTGGCAAAGCTCGTAGAACGTGAAGGTG
ATCGGCTCGCCGATAGGGGTGCGCTTCGCGTACTCCAACACCTGCTGCCACACCAGTTCGTCATCGTCGG
CCCGCAGCTCGACGCCGGTGTAGGTGATCTTCACGTCCTTGTTGACGTGGAAAATGACCTTGTTTTGCAG
CGCCTCGCGCGGGATTTTCTTGTTGCGCGTGGTGAACAGGGCAGAGCGGGCCGTGTCGTTTGGCATCGCT
CGCATCGTGTCCGGCCACGGCGCAATATCGAACAAGGAAAGCTGCATTTCCTTGATCTGCTGCTTCGTGT
GTTTCAGCAACGCGGCCTGCTTGGCCTCGCTGACCTGTTTTGCCAGGTCCTCGCCGGCGGTTTTTCGCTT
CTTGGTCGTCATAGTTCCTCGCGTGTCGATGGTCATCGACTTCGCCAAACCTGCCGCCTCCTGTTCAAGA
CGACGCGAACGCTCCACGGCGGCCGATGGCGCGGGCAGGGCAGGGGGAGCCAGTTGCACGCTGTCGCGCT
CGATCTTGGCCGTAGCTTGCTGGACCATCGAGCCGACGGACTGGAAGGTTTCGCGGGGCGCACGCATGAC
GGTGCGGCTTGCGATGGTTTCGGCATCCTCGGCGGAAAACCCCGCGTCGATCAGTTCTTGCCTGTATGCC
TTCCGGTCAAACGTCCGATTCATTCACCCTCCTTGCGGGATTGCCCCGACTCACGCCGGGGCAATGTGCC
CTTATTCCTGATTTGACCCGCCTGGTGCCTTGGTGTCCAGATAATCCACCTTATCGGCAATGAAGTCGGT
CCCGTAGACCGTCTGGCCGTCCTTCTCGTACTTGGTATTCCGAATCTTGCCCTGCACGAATACCAGCGAC
CCCTTGCCCAAATACTTGCCGTGGGCCTCGGCCTGAGAGCCAAAACACTTGATGCGGAAGAAGTCGGTGC
GCTCCTGCTTGTCGCCGGCATCGTTGCGCCACATCTAGGATCTGCCAGGAACCGTAAAAAGGCCGCGTTG
CTGGCGTTTTTCCATAGGCTCCGCCCCCCTGACGAGCATCACAAAAATCGACGCTCAAGTCAGAGGTGGC
GAAACCCGACAGGACTATAAAGATACCAGGCGTTTCCCCCTGGAAGCTCCCTCGTGCGCTCTCCTGTTCC
GACCCTGCCGCTTACCGGATACCTGTCCGCCTTTCTCCCTTCGGGAAGCGTGGCGCTTTCTCATAGCTCA
CGCTGTAGGTATCTCAGTTCGGTGTAGGTCGTTCGCTCCAAGCTGGGCTGTGTGCACGAACCCCCCGTTC
AGCCCGACCGCTGCGCCTTATCCGGTAACTATCGTCTTGAGTCCAACCCGGTAAGACACGACTTATCGCC
ACTGGCAGCAGCCACTGGTAACAGGATTAGCAGAGCGAGGTATGTAGGCGGTGCTACAGAGTTCTTGAAG
TGGTGGCCTAACTACGGCTACACTAGAAGAACAGTATTTGGTATCTGCGCTCTGCTGAAGCCAGTTACCT
TCGGAAAAAGAGTTGGTAGCTCTTGATCCGGCAAACAAACCACCGCTGGTAGCGGTGGTTTTTTTGTTTG
CAAGCAGCAGATTACGCGCAGAAAAAAAGGATCTCAAGAAGATCCTTTGATCTTTTCTACGGGGTCTGAC
GCTCAGTGGAACGAAAACTCACGTTAAGGGATTTTGGTCATGAGATTATCAAAAAGGATCTTCACCTAGA
TCCTTTTAAATTAAAAATGAAGTTTTAAATCAATCTAAAGTATATATGAGTAAACTTGGTCTGACAGTTA
CCAATGCTTAATCAGTGAGGCACCTATCTCAGCGATCTGTCTATTTCGTTCATCCATAGTTGCCTGACTC
CCCGTCGTGTAGATAACTACGATACGGGAGGGCTTACCATCTGGCCCCAGTGCTGCAATGATACCGCGAG
AACCACGCTCACCGGCTCCAGATTTATCAGCAATAAACCAGCCAGCCGGAAGGGCCGAGCGCAGAAGTGG
TCCTGCAACTTTATCCGCCTCCATCCAGTCTATTAATTGTTGCCGGGAAGCTAGAGTAAGTAGTTCGCCA
GTTAATAGTTTGCGCAACGTTGTTGCCATTGCTACAGGCATCGTGGTGTCACGCTCGTCGTTTGGTATGG
CTTCATTCAGCTCCGGTTCCCAACGATCAAGGCGAGTTACATGATCCCCCATGTTGTGCAAAAAAGCGGT
TAGCTCCTTCGGTCCTCCGATCGTTGTCAGAAGTAAGTTGGCCGCAGTGTTATCACTCATGGTTATGGCA
GCACTGCATAATTCTCTTACTGTCATGCCATCCGTAAGATGCTTTTCTGTGACTGGTGAGTACTCAACCA
AGTCATTCTGAGAATAGTGTATGCGGCGACCGAGTTGCTCTTGCCCGGCGTCAATACGGGATAATACCGC
GCCACATAGCAGAACTTTAAAAGTGCTCATCATTGGAAAACGTTCTTCGGGGCGAAAACTCTCAAGGATC
TTACCGCTGTTGAGATCCAGTTCGATGTAACCCACTCGTGCACCCAACTGATCTTCAGCATCTTTTACTT
TCACCAGCGTTTCTGGGTGAGCAAAAACAGGAAGGCAAAATGCCGCAAAAAAGGGAATAAGGGCGACACG
GAAATGTTGAATACTCATACTCTTCCTTTTTCAATATTATTGAAGCATTTATCAAGGTTATTGTCTCATG
AGCGGATACATATTTGAATGTATTTAGAAAAATAAACAAATAGGGGTTCCGCGCACGAATTGGCCAGCGC
TGCCATTTTTGGGGTGAGGCCGTTCGCGGCCGAGGGGCGCAGCCCCTGGGGGGATGGGAGGCCCGCGTTA
GCGGGCCGGGAGGGTTCGAGAAGGGGGGGCACCCCCCTTCGGCGTGCGCGGTCACGCGCACAGGGCGCAG
CCCTGGTTAAAAACAAGGTTTATAAATATTGGTTTAAAAGCAGGTTAAAAGACAGGTTAGCGGTGGCCGA
AAAACGGGCGGAAACCCTTGCAAATGCTGGATTTTCTGCCTGTGGACAGCCCCTCAAATGTCAATAGGTG
CGCCCCTCATCTGTCAGCACTCTGCCCCTCAAGTGTCAAGGATCGCGCCCCTCATCTGTCAGTAGTCGCG
CCCCTCAAGTGTCAATACCGCAGGGCACTTATCCCCAGGCTTGTCCACATCATCTGTGGGAAACTCGCGT
AAAATCAGGCGTTTTCGCCGATTTGCGAGGCTGGCCAGCTCCACGTCGCCGGCCGAAATCGAGCCTGCCC
CTCATCTGTCAACGCCGCGCCGGGTGAGTCGGCCCCTCAAGTGTCAACGTCCGCCCCTCATCTGTCAGTG
AGGGCCAAGTTTTCCGCGAGGTATCCACAACGCCGGCGGCCGCGGTGTCTCGCACACGGCTTCGACGGCG
TTTCTGGCGCGTTTGCAGGGCCATAGACGGCCGCCAGCCCAGCGGCGAGGGCAACCAGCCCGGTGAGCGT
CGCAAAGGAGATCCTGATCTGACTGATGGGCTGCCTGTATCGAGTGGTGATTTTGTGCCGAGCTGCCGGT
CGGGGAGCTGTTGGCTGGCTGGTGGCAGGATATATTGTGGTGTAAACAAATTGACGCTTAGACAACTTAA
TAACACATTGCGGACGTTTTTAATGTACTGGGGTGGATGCAGTGGGCCCCACTCTGCTTGAAGACAAGCA
ACTCACAGAGTGCCCCTCATTTATGTCAAACTATACACTTATCATGTCTGACATGACTTTGCAGTTAATT
TTTTTGAACGGTGTCATGCTTTGCACAATTGTCCTCCATCTATAATGTTTTACAAGAAACTATTTAATAC
TGTATTAACCTTTGCAGTAGGCATACTTGGTACCATAATTATCTACATGCTGTCATGTGGAGCTCGTGGT
ACATACAGTAGTTTTTTTGTTACTAAATACGGAGTACATTCGTATATGATATGTTCCCTAATTAGTTGCA
TCACTTTTTTGTCCTCATTGCTGCTCTACTCTAAACTTATGTTCCAGACAAGCCTACAACTGAGTCAGCC
TGTCAGAGTTCTACTGTGTTTGGATAGATGTTCTAGTGCAACTTTCTTCTTGTATGTTTAGTTAATCATA
AGGACTCATTTTCTTACTACCTCCGGGACAGATGTTTCTCAGATGGGCCGGGCTCTCTCTGCCCAGCAGG
CAGCAGCAGCCCGACCTCATGGGCCAGCACCCACCACGAGTTCCAGCTAGGGGGTGTTGCTGCCTAACAC
TAACACTAACATTAGTCCCACCTCGCCAGTTTGCAGGGATCGGAACCAGCTTATAAGCTGAGCTGAGGAA
GAAGGTAGCATGAGACCGCAGCTGGCACGACAGGTTTCCCGACTGGAAAGCGGGCAGTGAGCGCAACGCA
ATTAATGTGAGTTAGCTCACTCATTAGGCACCCCAGGCTTTACACTTTATGCTTCCGGCTCGTATGTTGT
GTGGAATTGTGAGCGGATAACAATTTCACACAGGAAACAGCTATGACCATGATTACGCCAAGCTTGCATG
CCTGCAGGTCGACTCTAGAGGATCCCCGGGTACCGAGCTCGAATTCACTGGCCGTCGTTTTACAACGTCG
TGACTGGGAAAACCCTGGCGTTACCCAACTTAATCGCCTTGCAGCACATCCCCCTTTCGCCAGCTGGCGT
AATAGCGAAGAGGCCCGCACCGATCGCCCTTCCCAACAGTTGCGCAGCCTGAATGGCGAATGGCGCCTGA
TGCGGTATTTTCTCCTTACGCATCTGTGCGGTATTTCACACCGCATATGGTGCACTCTCAGTACAATCTG
CTCTGATGCCGCATAGTTAAGCCAGCCCCGACACCCGCCAACACCCGCTGACGCGCCCTGACGGGCTTGT
CTGCTCCCGGCATCCGCTTACAGACAAGCTGTGACGGTCTCAGTTTTAGAGCTAGAAATAGCAAGTTAAA
ATAAGGCTAGTCCGTTATCAACTTGAAAAAGTGGCACCGAGTCGGTGCTTTTTTTCTAGACCCAGCTTTC
TTGTACAAAGTTGGCATTACGCTTTACACTAAAGTCTTCAGTC
Features (pLannotate 1.2.2; 17 found; start..end, strand, type, name):
     25..49      +  misc_feature   RB T-DNA repeat: right border repeat from nopaline C58 T-DNA
    161..181     -  CDS            TetR (fragment): tetracycline resistance regulatory protein; tetR
    208..1353    -  CDS            trfA: TRFA_ECOLX - Experimental evidence at protein level: Swiss-Prot protein existence level 1. Also involved in plasmid copy number control, promoting intermolecular coupling of protein bound iterons at oriV, which inhibits replication initiation. From Escherichia coli.
   1689..2277    -  rep_origin     ori: high-copy-number ColE1/pMB1/pBR322/pUC origin of replication
   2448..3308    -  CDS            AmpR: β-lactamase; bla; confers resistance to ampicillin, carbenicillin, and related antibiotics
   3309..3413    -  promoter       AmpR promoter: bla
   3500..4131    -  rep_origin     oriV: incP origin of replication
   4223..4247    +  misc_feature   LB T-DNA repeat: left border repeat from nopaline C58 T-DNA
   4988..5030    +  CDS            lacI (fragment): lac repressor; lacI; The lac repressor binds to the lac operator to inhibit transcription in E. coli. This inhibition can be relieved by adding lactose or isopropyl-β-D-thiogalactopyranoside (IPTG).
   5043..5064    +  protein_bind   CAP binding site: CAP binding activates transcription in the presence of cAMP. E. coli catabolite activator protein
   5079..5109    +  promoter       lac promoter: promoter for the E. coli lac operon
   5117..5133    +  protein_bind   lac operator: The lac repressor binds to the lac operator to inhibit transcription in E. coli. This inhibition can be relieved by adding lactose or isopropyl-β-D-thiogalactopyranoside (IPTG). lac repressor encoded by lacI
   5170..5226    -  misc_feature   MCS: pUC18/19 multiple cloning site
   5223..5380    +  CDS            lacZα (fragment): LacZα fragment of β-galactosidase; lacZ fragment
   5386..5485    -  misc_feature   bom (fragment): basis of mobility region from pBR322
   5573..5648    +  misc_RNA       gRNA scaffold: guide RNA scaffold for the Streptococcus pyogenes CRISPR/Cas9 system
   5660..5681    -  protein_bind   attB2 (fragment): mutant version of attB; recombination site for the Gateway® BP reaction BP Clonase™
