[The description below was written by a language model from this plasmid's Addgene catalogue record and pLannotate feature annotations shown in this document.]
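Description:
EC70189 is a Golden Gate (MoClo-style) level 1, position 2 module that supplies a Streptococcus pyogenes Cas9 single-guide RNA expression unit for CRISPR mutagenesis in cereals. It comes from a Cas9/Cas12a toolkit optimised for barley and wheat. The catalogue does not name the backbone. The annotated features, however, show a level 1 acceptor-type plasmid with nopaline-type left and right T-DNA border repeats flanking the cargo region. It carries a high-copy ColE1/pUC origin for propagation in E. coli, as well as an incP oriV with the trfA replication initiator gene, a broad-host-range replicon of the kind used for maintenance in Agrobacterium. Bacterial selection is by ampicillin through the bla gene and its own promoter.

According to the record, the sgRNA is driven by the HvU3 promoter, by its name presumably a barley U3 small nuclear RNA (RNA polymerase III) promoter suited to guide transcription in cereal cells. This promoter was not recognised by the automated annotation, but the unannotated stretch downstream of the left border could accommodate it. Between that region and the Cas9 gRNA scaffold lies a lacZα cassette consisting of a CAP binding site, lac promoter and operator, pUC multiple cloning site and lacZα fragment. Together with LacZ being listed as the selectable marker, this arrangement suggests that the cassette is a blue/white screening placeholder that is replaced by a target-specific spacer, although the record does not describe the cloning step or the enzymes used. The short TetR, lacI, bom and attB2 hits are partial fragments and are probably backbone remnants or incidental matches. Once a spacer is in place, the guide unit would typically be assembled with modules at other positions, such as a Cas9 cassette and a plant selection cassette, into a higher-level binary vector for plant transformation.
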