Addgene plasmid #209450: EC70189
Depositing lab: Wendy Harwood & Cristobal Uauy. Publication: An optimised CRISPR Cas9 and Cas12a mutagenesis toolkit for Barley and Wheat. Lawrenson T, Clarke M, Kirby R, Forner M, Steuernagel B, Brown JKM, Harwood W. Plant Methods. 2024 Aug 13;20(1):123. doi: 10.1186/s13007-024-01234-y. PubMed 39138524.
Backbone
  Vector backbone: Unknown
  Vector type: CRISPR
  Selectable markers: LacZ
Growth in bacteria
  Bacterial resistance: Ampicillin, 100 μg/mL
  Growth temperature: 37°C
  Growth strain: DH5alpha
  Copy number: High Copy
Gene/Insert
  Gene/Insert name: Cas9 sgRNA
  Species: Steptococcus pyogenes
  Promoter: HvU3
  Cloning method: Restriction Enzyme; 5′ cloning site unknown (unknown if destroyed)
Terms and licenses: Academic/Nonprofit Terms; Industry Terms: Not Available to Industry
Depositor comments: GoldeGate level 1 position 2
How to cite: EC70189 was a gift from Wendy Harwood & Cristobal Uauy (Addgene plasmid # 209450 ; http://n2t.net/addgene:209450 ; RRID:Addgene_209450)
